Addgene plasmid #215647: PAS_RvSAHS6
Purpose: Expresses SUMO-tagged RvSAHS6 protein from tardigrade R. varieornatus in E. coli
Depositing lab: Pamela Silver. Depositing organization: Harvard Medical School.
Backbone
  Vector backbone: pCDB179
  Backbone manufacturer: Twist bioscience (shared by Chris Bahl Group)
  Backbone size w/o insert (bp): 5548
  Total vector size (bp): 6013
  Vector type: Bacterial Expression
Growth in bacteria
  Bacterial resistance: Kanamycin, 50 μg/mL
  Growth temperature: 37°C
  Growth strain: DH5alpha
  Copy number: Unknown
Gene/Insert
  Gene/Insert name: SAHS6 (alt name: Secretory-abundant heat soluble protein 6)
  Species: Ramazzottius varieornatus (Water bear) (Tardigrade)
  Insert size (bp): 465
  Tag / fusion protein: SUMO (N terminal on backbone)
Resource information
  A portion of this plasmid was derived from a plasmid made by: Backbone sequence was donated by Chris Bahl's group. Synthesis with insert was done by Twist Biosciences.
Terms and licenses: Academic/Nonprofit Terms; Industry Terms: Not Available to Industry
How to cite: PAS_RvSAHS6 was a gift from Pamela Silver (Addgene plasmid # 215647 ; http://n2t.net/addgene:215647 ; RRID:Addgene_215647)
