[The description below was written by a language model from this plasmid's Addgene catalogue record and pLannotate feature annotations shown in this document.]
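Description:
PAS_RvSAHS6 is a 6,013 bp bacterial expression plasmid built on the pCDB179 backbone, a pET-style T7 vector, for producing the tardigrade protein SAHS6 (secretory-abundant heat soluble protein 6) from Ramazzottius varieornatus in E. coli. It replicates from a ColE1/pMB1-family origin accompanied by the pBR322 bom region and the rop gene, which normally moderates copy number; the catalogue lists copy number as unknown. Selection is by kanamycin through an aph(3')-Ia KanR cassette. An f1 phage origin is also present. The short AmpR promoter and tetracycline-resistance fragments in the annotation appear to be backbone remnants rather than functional markers.

The expression cassette consists of a T7 promoter followed by a lac operator and the strong phage T7 gene 10 ribosome binding site, with a plasmid-borne lacI gene under its own promoter. Transcription therefore depends on a host supplying T7 RNA polymerase and is held off by the lac repressor until relieved by IPTG or lactose. The reading frame begins with a 9xHis affinity tag and continues into yeast SMT3 (SUMO), giving an N-terminal His-SUMO fusion partner, a tag arrangement commonly used to aid solubility and affinity purification. The SMT3 annotation runs to the end of the circular sequence numbering. The 465 bp SAHS6 insert itself is not annotated in the feature table, but it presumably occupies the unannotated region at the start of the numbering, upstream of a short SET1-like fragment and the T7 terminator. The construct is intended for recombinant production of SUMO-tagged RvSAHS6. The record does not state the downstream experiments.
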