Features (pLannotate 1.2.2; 19 found; start..end, strand, type, name):
    477..526     +  CDS            SET1 (fragment): solubility-enhancement tag derived from T7 phage gene 10B
    534..581     +  terminator     T7 terminator: transcription terminator for bacteriophage T7 RNA polymerase
    618..1046    +  rep_origin     f1 ori (sequence partly withheld): f1 bacteriophage origin of replication; arrow indicates direction of (+) strand synthesis
   1099..1156    +  promoter       AmpR promoter (fragment): bla
   1165..1980    -  CDS            KanR: aminoglycoside phosphotransferase; aph(3')-Ia; confers resistance to kanamycin in bacteria or G418 (Geneticin®) in eukaryotes
   2102..2690    +  rep_origin     ori: high-copy-number ColE1/pMB1/pBR322/pUC origin of replication
   2876..3015    -  misc_feature   bom: basis of mobility region from pBR322
   3117..3308    -  CDS            rop: Rop protein, which maintains plasmids at low copy number; rop
   3325..3705    +  CDS            YPB1_ECOLX: Protein predicted: Swiss-Prot protein existence level 4. From Escherichia coli.
   3777..4068    -  CDS            TcR (fragment): tetracycline efflux protein; tet; confers resistance to tetracycline
   4083..4104    -  protein_bind   CAP binding site: CAP binding activates transcription in the presence of cAMP. E. coli catabolite activator protein
   4117..5199    -  CDS            lacI: lac repressor; lacI; The lac repressor binds to the lac operator to inhibit transcription in E. coli. This inhibition can be relieved by adding lactose or isopropyl-β-D-thiogalactopyranoside (IPTG).
   5200..5277    -  promoter       lacI promoter: lacI
   5285..5564    -  CDS            TcR (fragment): tetracycline efflux protein; tet; confers resistance to tetracycline
   5590..5608    +  promoter       T7 promoter: promoter for bacteriophage T7 RNA polymerase
   5613..5629    +  protein_bind   lac operator: The lac repressor binds to the lac operator to inhibit transcription in E. coli. This inhibition can be relieved by adding lactose or isopropyl-β-D-thiogalactopyranoside (IPTG). lac repressor encoded by lacI
   5648..5670    +  RBS            RBS: efficient ribosome binding site from bacteriophage T7 gene 10 (Olins and Rangwala, 1989)
   5684..5710    +  CDS            9xHis: 9xHis affinity tag
   5720..6013    +  CDS            SMT3: SMT3_YEAST - Experimental evidence at protein level: Swiss-Prot protein existence level 1. Not known; suppressor of MIF2 mutations. From Saccharomyces cerevisiae (strain ATCC 204508 / S288c) (Baker's yeast).
>Addgene plasmid #215647 | PAS_RvSAHS6 | addgene full sequence | sequence record 426094 | Addgene NGS Result
CGCCCGCATGACGAGTCTAAAGCACAATGGACTGGGAAACCATGGCTTGGCAAATGGGAAAGTACGGATA
AGACCCCGGAAAATTGGGAGGCTTTTGTAAAAGCGGCCAACATTGAGCCGAAGTATCAGAGCCTCTACTC
CGGGAAACAGAAAGCTATTATCACGATCTATAAAGAGGGGGACTCTCATTATCACGCGCAGATGACTTTT
CCTGGGACAGACCACAAAAAAGAATGGGACTTTAAAATAGGACAGGAGGGCACGTACTCAATGGATGGCA
CGGAGGTTAAGTATGTATATACTGAGAACGGAGATCAGCTGGATAGCAAGTTAAATATTCCGTCCAAAAA
CACAGAAATGACTCATACTTATAAAGTGACAGGCGATGAACTTGAACACATTTTCACCTCCAACGGCGCT
ACCGGCAAAAAATGGTACAAAAAAGTCAACAACGCCGTCTAATGATCGAGGATCCGGCTGCTAACAAAGC
CCGAAAGGAAGCTGAGTTGGCTGCTGCCACCGCTGAGCAATAACTAGCATAACCCCTTGGGGCCTCTAAA
CGGGTCTTGAGGGGTTTTTTGCTGAAAGGAGGAACTATATCCGGATTGGCGAATGGG
[124 nt withheld, positions 618-741]
C
[91 nt withheld, positions 743-833]
A
[49 nt withheld, positions 835-883]
CCTTTGACGTTGGAGTCCACGTTCTTT
[37 nt withheld, positions 911-947]
ACCCTATCTCGGTCTATTCTTTTGATTTATAAGGGATTTTGCCGATTTCGGCCTATTGGTTAAAAAATGA
GCTGATTTAACAAAAATTTAACGCGAATTTTAACAAAATATTAACGCTTACAATTTAGGTGGCACTTTTC
GGGGAAATGTGCGCGGAACCCCTATTTGTTTATTTTTCTAAATACATTCAAATATGTATCCGCTCATGAA
TTAATTCTTAGAAAAACTCATCGAGCATCAAATGAAACTGCAATTTATTCATATCAGGATTATCAATACC
ATATTTTTGAAAAAGCCGTTTCTGTAATGAAGGAGAAAACTCACCGAGGCAGTTCCATAGGATGGCAAGA
TCCTGGTATCGGTCTGCGATTCCGACTCGTCCAACATCAATACAACCTATTAATTTCCCCTCGTCAAAAA
TAAGGTTATCAAGTGAGAAATCACCATGAGTGACGACTGAATCCGGTGAGAATGGCAAAAGTTTATGCAT
TTCTTTCCAGACTTGTTCAACAGGCCAGCCATTACGCTCGTCATCAAAATCACTCGCATCAACCAAACCG
TTATTCATTCGTGATTGCGCCTGAGCGAGACGAAATACGCGATCGCTGTTAAAAGGACAATTACAAACAG
GAATCGAATGCAACCGGCGCAGGAACACTGCCAGCGCATCAACAATATTTTCACCTGAATCAGGATATTC
TTCTAATACCTGGAATGCTGTTTTCCCGGGGATCGCAGTGGTGAGTAACCATGCATCATCAGGAGTACGG
ATAAAATGCTTGATGGTCGGAAGAGGCATAAATTCCGTCAGCCAGTTTAGTCTGACCATCTCATCTGTAA
CATCATTGGCAACGCTACCTTTGCCATGTTTCAGAAACAACTCTGGCGCATCGGGCTTCCCATACAATCG
ATAGATTGTCGCACCTGATTGCCCGACATTATCGCGAGCCCATTTATACCCATATAAATCAGCATCCATG
TTGGAATTTAATCGCGGCCTAGAGCAAGACGTTTCCCGTTGAATATGGCTCATAACACCCCTTGTATTAC
TGTTTATGTAAGCAGACAGTTTTATTGTTCATGACCAAAATCCCTTAACGTGAGTTTTCGTTCCACTGAG
CGTCAGACCCCGTAGAAAAGATCAAAGGATCTTCTTGAGATCCTTTTTTTCTGCGCGTAATCTGCTGCTT
GCAAACAAAAAAACCACCGCTACCAGCGGTGGTTTGTTTGCCGGATCAAGAGCTACCAACTCTTTTTCCG
AAGGTAACTGGCTTCAGCAGAGCGCAGATACCAAATACTGTCCTTCTAGTGTAGCCGTAGTTAGGCCACC
ACTTCAAGAACTCTGTAGCACCGCCTACATACCTCGCTCTGCTAATCCTGTTACCAGTGGCTGCTGCCAG
TGGCGATAAGTCGTGTCTTACCGGGTTGGACTCAAGACGATAGTTACCGGATAAGGCGCAGCGGTCGGGC
TGAACGGGGGGTTCGTGCACACAGCCCAGCTTGGAGCGAACGACCTACACCGAACTGAGATACCTACAGC
GTGAGCTATGAGAAAGCGCCACGCTTCCCGAAGGGAGAAAGGCGGACAGGTATCCGGTAAGCGGCAGGGT
CGGAACAGGAGAGCGCACGAGGGAGCTTCCAGGGGGAAACGCCTGGTATCTTTATAGTCCTGTCGGGTTT
CGCCACCTCTGACTTGAGCGTCGATTTTTGTGATGCTCGTCAGGGGGGCGGAGCCTATGGAAAAACGCCA
GCAACGCGGCCTTTTTACGGTTCCTGGCCTTTTGCTGGCCTTTTGCTCACATGTTCTTTCCTGCGTTATC
CCCTGATTCTGTGGATAACCGTATTACCGCCTTTGAGTGAGCTGATACCGCTCGCCGCAGCCGAACGACC
GAGCGCAGCGAGTCAGTGAGCGAGGAAGCGGAAGAGCGCCTGATGCGGTATTTTCTCCTTACGCATCTGT
GCGGTATTTCACACCGCAATGGTGCACTCTCAGTACAATCTGCTCTGATGCCGCATAGTTAAGCCAGTAT
ACACTCCGCTATCGCTACGTGACTGGGTCATGGCTGCGCCCCGACACCCGCCAACACCCGCTGACGCGCC
CTGACGGGCTTGTCTGCTCCCGGCATCCGCTTACAGACAAGCTGTGACCGTCTCCGGGAGCTGCATGTGT
CAGAGGTTTTCACCGTCATCACCGAAACGCGCGAGGCAGCTGCGGTAAAGCTCATCAGCGTGGTCGTGAA
GCGATTCACAGATGTCTGCCTGTTCATCCGCGTCCAGCTCGTTGAGTTTCTCCAGAAGCGTTAATGTCTG
GCTTCTGATAAAGCGGGCCATGTTAAGGGCGGTTTTTTCCTGTTTGGTCACTGATGCCTCCGTGTAAGGG
GGATTTCTGTTCATGGGGGTAATGATACCGATGAAACGAGAGAGGATGCTCACGATACGGGTTACTGATG
ATGAACATGCCCGGTTACTGGAACGTTGTGAGGGTAAACAACTGGCGGTATGGATGCGGCGGGACCAGAG
AAAAATCACTCAGGGTCAATGCCAGCGCTTCGTTAATACAGATGTAGGTGTTCCACAGGGTAGCCAGCAG
CATCCTGCGATGCAGATCCGGAACATAATGGTGCAGGGCGCTGACTTCCGCGTTTCCAGACTTTACGAAA
CACGGAAACCGAAGACCATTCATGTTGTTGCTCAGGTCGCAGACGTTTTGCAGCAGCAGTCGCTTCACGT
TCGCTCGCGTATCGGTGATTCATTCTGCTAACCAGTAAGGCAACCCCGCCAGCCTAGCCGGGTCCTCAAC
GACAGGAGCACGATCATGCGCACCCGTGGGGCCGCCATGCCGGCGATAATGGCCTGCTTCTCGCCGAAAC
GTTTGGTGGCGGGACCAGTGACGAAGGCTTGAGCGAGGGCGTGCAAGATTCCGAATACCGCAAGCGACAG
GCCGATCATCGTCGCGCTCCAGCGAAAGCGGTCCTCGCCGAAAATGACCCAGAGCGCTGCCGGCACCTGT
CCTACGAGTTGCATGATAAAGAAGACAGTCATAAGTGCGGCGACGATAGTCATGCCCCGCGCCCACCGGA
AGGAGCTGACTGGGTTGAAGGCTCTCAAGGGCATCGGTCGAGATCCCGGTGCCTAATGAGTGAGCTAACT
TACATTAATTGCGTTGCGCTCACTGCCCGCTTTCCAGTCGGGAAACCTGTCGTGCCAGCTGCATTAATGA
ATCGGCCAACGCGCGGGGAGAGGCGGTTTGCGTATTGGGCGCCAGGGTGGTTTTTCTTTTCACCAGTGAG
ACGGGCAACAGCTGATTGCCCTTCACCGCCTGGCCCTGAGAGAGTTGCAGCAAGCGGTCCACGCTGGTTT
GCCCCAGCAGGCGAAAATCCTGTTTGATGGTGGTTAACGGCGGGATATAACATGAGCTGTCTTCGGTATC
GTCGTATCCCACTACCGAGATGTCCGCACCAACGCGCAGCCCGGACTCGGTAATGGCGCGCATTGCGCCC
AGCGCCATCTGATCGTTGGCAACCAGCATCGCAGTGGGAACGATGCCCTCATTCAGCATTTGCATGGTTT
GTTGAAAACCGGACATGGCACTCCAGTCGCCTTCCCGTTCCGCTATCGGCTGAATTTGATTGCGAGTGAG
ATATTTATGCCAGCCAGCCAGACGCAGACGCGCCGAGACAGAACTTAATGGGCCCGCTAACAGCGCGATT
TGCTGGTGACCCAATGCGACCAGATGCTCCACGCCCAGTCGCGTACCGTCTTCATGGGAGAAAATAATAC
TGTTGATGGGTGTCTGGTCAGAGACATCAAGAAATAACGCCGGAACATTAGTGCAGGCAGCTTCCACAGC
AATGGCATCCTGGTCATCCAGCGGATAGTTAATGATCAGCCCACTGACGCGTTGCGCGAGAAGATTGTGC
ACCGCCGCTTTACAGGCTTCGACGCCGCTTCGTTCTACCATCGACACCACCACGCTGGCACCCAGTTGAT
CGGCGCGAGATTTAATCGCCGCGACAATTTGCGACGGCGCGTGCAGGGCCAGACTGGAGGTGGCAACGCC
AATCAGCAACGACTGTTTGCCCGCCAGTTGTTGTGCCACGCGGTTGGGAATGTAATTCAGCTCCGCCATC
GCCGCTTCCACTTTTTCCCGCGTTTTCGCAGAAACGTGGCTGGCCTGGTTCACCACGCGGGAAACGGTCT
GATAAGAGACACCGGCATACTCTGCGACATCGTATAACGTTACTGGTTTCACATTCACCACCCTGAATTG
ACTCTCTTCCGGGCGCTATCATGCCATACCGCGAAAGGTTTTGCGCCATTCGATGGTGTCCGGGATCTCG
ACGCTCTCCCTTATGCGACTCCTGCATTAGGAAGCAGCCCAGTAGTAGGTTGAGGCCGTTGAGCACCGCC
GCCGCAAGGAATGGTGCATGCAAGGAGATGGCGCCCAACAGTCCCCCGGCCACGGGGCCTGCCACCATAC
CCACGCCGAAACAAGCGCTCATGAGCCCGAAGTGGCGAGCCCGATCTTCCCCATCGGTGATGTCGGCGAT
ATAGGCGCCAGCAACCGCACCTGTGGCGCCGGTGATGCCGGCCACGATGCGTCCGGCGTAGAGGATCGAG
ATCGATCTCGATCCCGCGAAATTAATACGACTCACTATAGGGAAATTGTGAGCGGATAACAATTCCCCTC
TAGAAATAATTTTGTTTAACTTTAAGAAGGAGATATACATATGGGTCACCACCACCACCACCACCACCAC
CACCACGGTAGCCTGCAAGATTCGGAAGTCAACCAAGAAGCAAAGCCGGAAGTCAAGCCGGAAGTGAAAC
CGGAAACCCATATTAACCTGAAAGTTAGTGACGGCAGCTCTGAAATTTTCTTTAAGATCAAAAAGACCAC
GCCGCTGCGTCGCCTGATGGAAGCGTTTGCCAAACGTCAGGGCAAGGAAATGGATAGCCTGCGTTTCCTG
TATGACGGTATTCGCATCCAGGCAGATCAAGCGCCGGAAGACCTGGACATGGAAGACAACGACATCATTG
AAGCCCACCGTGAACAGATTGGCGGC
